Addgene plasmid #19880: pDESTmycELAVL1
Depositing lab: Thomas Tuschl. Depositing organization: Rockefeller University. Publication: Molecular characterization of human Argonaute-containing ribonucleoprotein complexes and their bound target mRNAs. Landthaler M, Gaidatzis D, Rothballer A, Chen PY, Soll SJ, Dinic L, Ojo T, Hafner M, Zavolan M, Tuschl T. RNA. 2008 Dec;14(12):2580-96. doi: 10.1261/rna.1351608. Epub 2008 Oct 31. PubMed 18978028.
Backbone
  Vector backbone: pDESTmyc
  Backbone size w/o insert (bp): 5862
  Vector type: Mammalian Expression
Growth in bacteria
  Bacterial resistance: Ampicillin, 100 μg/mL
  Growth temperature: 37°C
  Growth strain: DH5alpha
  Copy number: High Copy
Gene/Insert
  Gene/Insert name: ELAV (embryonic lethal, abnormal vision, Drosophila)-like 1 (alt name: ELAVL1; HUR; Hua; MelG)
  Species: H. sapiens (human)
  Insert size (bp): 981
  GenBank ID: NM_001419
  Entrez Gene: ELAVL1 (a.k.a. ELAV1, HUR, Hua, MelG)
  Tag / fusion protein: MYC (N terminal on backbone)
  Cloning method: Gateway Cloning
  Sequencing primers: 5′ CMV
Terms and licenses: Academic/Nonprofit Terms; Industry Terms: Not Available to Industry
How to cite: pDESTmycELAVL1 was a gift from Thomas Tuschl (Addgene plasmid # 19880)
