[The description below was written by a language model from this plasmid's Addgene catalogue record and pLannotate feature annotations shown in this document.]
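Description:
pDESTmycELAVL1 is a mammalian expression plasmid made by Gateway recombination of the human ELAVL1 (HuR) coding sequence into the pDESTmyc destination backbone. The full sequence record is about 6.9 kb, and the roughly 1 kb ELAVL1 open reading frame lies between attB1 and attB2 sites, the scars expected in a Gateway expression clone. In bacteria the plasmid is maintained at high copy through a ColE1/pUC-type origin and selected with ampicillin via the β-lactamase gene. An f1 origin is also present, which in principle permits single-stranded DNA production.

Expression in mammalian cells is driven by the human cytomegalovirus immediate-early enhancer and promoter upstream of attB1. Transcripts are processed using downstream SV40-derived sequences, including small t/large T intron fragments and the SV40 polyadenylation signal. According to the catalogue entry, the backbone supplies an N-terminal MYC epitope fused to the insert. The automated feature table does not annotate this tag separately, though there is unannotated sequence between the CMV promoter and attB1 where it could lie. A second cassette, consisting of the SV40 enhancer/early promoter, the neomycin phosphotransferase gene and a synthetic poly(A) signal, provides a marker of the type used for G418 selection of stably transfected cells. The short lacZα, lacI, rop and bom fragments and the reverse-oriented T7 promoter appear to be backbone remnants.

ELAVL1 encodes an RNA-binding protein that recognises AU-rich and poly-U elements in mRNA 3′ untranslated regions and stabilises its targets. The construct suits expression of MYC-tagged HuR in human or other mammalian cells for detection or immunoprecipitation, consistent with the associated study of Argonaute-containing ribonucleoprotein complexes and their bound mRNAs.
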