Features (pLannotate 1.2.2; 25 found; start..end, strand, type, name):
     15..318     +  enhancer       CMV enhancer: human cytomegalovirus immediate early enhancer
    319..522     +  promoter       CMV promoter: human cytomegalovirus (CMV) immediate early promoter
    678..702     +  protein_bind   attB1: mutant version of attB; recombination site for the Gateway® BP reaction BP Clonase™
    729..1706    +  CDS            ELAVL1: ELAV1_HUMAN - Also known as HUR. Experimental evidence at protein level: Swiss-Prot protein existence level 1. RNA-binding protein that binds to the 3'-UTR region of mRNAs and increases their stability (PubMed:14517288, PubMed:18285462, PubMed:31358969). Involved in embryonic stem cells (ESCs) differentiation: preferentially binds mRNAs that are not methylated by N6-methyladenosine (m6A), stabilizing them, promoting ESCs differentiation (By similarity). Binds to poly-U elements and AU-rich elements (AREs) in the 3'-UTR of target mRNAs (PubMed:8626503, PubMed:17632515, PubMed:18285462, PubMed:2
   1733..1757    -  protein_bind   attB2: mutant version of attB; recombination site for the Gateway® BP reaction BP Clonase™
   1790..1808    -  promoter       T7 promoter: promoter for bacteriophage T7 RNA polymerase
   1818..1855    +  CDS            lacZα (fragment): LacZα fragment of β-galactosidase; lacZ fragment
   1867..1981    +  intron         large T intron (fragment): SV40 (simian virus 40) large T antigen intron
   2055..2080    +  intron         small t intron (fragment): SV40 (simian virus 40) small t antigen intron
   2080..2217    +  CDS            large T antigen (fragment): large T antigen from SV40 (simian virus 40)
   2240..2374    +  polyA_signal   SV40 poly(A) signal: SV40 polyadenylation signal
   2379..2428    -  CDS            lacI (fragment): lac repressor; lacI; The lac repressor binds to the lac operator to inhibit transcription in E. coli. This inhibition can be relieved by adding lactose or isopropyl-β-D-thiogalactopyranoside (IPTG).
   2428..2495    +  CDS            lacZα (fragment): LacZα fragment of β-galactosidase; lacZ fragment
   2500..2858    +  rep_origin     f1 ori (sequence partly withheld): f1 bacteriophage origin of replication; arrow indicates direction of (+) strand synthesis
   2958..3009    -  misc_feature   bom (fragment): basis of mobility region from pBR322
   3074..3431    +  promoter       SV40 promoter: SV40 enhancer and early promoter
   3482..4273    +  CDS            neo: KKA2_KLEPN - Also known as kan, nptII. Experimental evidence at protein level: Swiss-Prot protein existence level 1. Resistance to kanamycin, neomycin, paromomycin, ribostamycin, butirosin and gentamicin B. From Klebsiella pneumoniae.
   4340..4388    +  polyA_signal   poly(A) signal: synthetic polyadenylation signal
   4408..4462    -  misc_feature   bom (fragment): basis of mobility region from pBR322
   4564..4599    -  CDS            rop (fragment): Rop protein, which maintains plasmids at low copy number; rop
   4694..4798    +  promoter       AmpR promoter: bla
   4799..5659    +  CDS            AmpR: β-lactamase; bla; confers resistance to ampicillin, carbenicillin, and related antibiotics
   5830..6418    +  rep_origin     ori: high-copy-number ColE1/pMB1/pBR322/pUC origin of replication
   6601..6654    +  CDS            lacI (fragment): lac repressor; lacI; The lac repressor binds to the lac operator to inhibit transcription in E. coli. This inhibition can be relieved by adding lactose or isopropyl-β-D-thiogalactopyranoside (IPTG).
   6672..6768    -  promoter       AmpR promoter (fragment): bla
>Addgene plasmid #19880 | pDESTmycELAVL1 | depositor full sequence | sequence record 9403 | Author sequence
CATTAGATGCATGTCGTTACATAACTTACGGTAAATGGCCCGCCTGGCTGACCGCCCAACGACCCCCGCC
CATTGACGTCAATAATGACGTATGTTCCCATAGTAACGCCAATAGGGACTTTCCATTGACGTCAATGGGT
GGAGTATTTACGGTAAACTGCCCACTTGGCAGTACATCAAGTGTATCATATGCCAAGTACGCCCCCTATT
GACGTCAATGACGGTAAATGGCCCGCCTGGCATTATGCCCAGTACATGACCTTATGGGACTTTCCTACTT
GGCAGTACATCTACGTATTAGTCATCGCTATTACCATGGTGATGCGGTTTTGGCAGTACATCAATGGGCG
TGGATAGCGGTTTGACTCACGGGGATTTCCAAGTCTCCACCCCATTGACGTCAATGGGAGTTTGTTTTGG
CACCAAAATCAACGGGACTTTCCAAAATGTCGTAACAACTCCGCCCCATTGACGCAAATGGGCGGTAGGC
GTGTACGGTGGGAGGTCTATATAAGCAGAGCTCGTTTAGTGAACCGTCAGATCGCCTGGAGACGCCATCC
ACGCTGTTTTGACCTCCATAGAAGACACCGGGACCGATCCAGCCTCCGGACTCTAGCCTAGGCCGCGGTA
CCACCATGGAACAAAAACTTATTTCTGAAGAAGATCTGTCTAGATCAACAAGTTTGTACAAAAAAGCAGG
CTCCACCATGGGAACCAATTCAGTCGACATGTCTAATGGTTATGAAGACCACATGGCCGAAGACTGCAGG
GGTGACATCGGGAGAACGAATTTGATCGTCAACTACCTCCCTCAGAACATGACCCAGGATGAGTTACGAA
GCCTGTTCAGCAGCATTGGTGAAGTTGAATCTGCAAAACTTATTCGGGATAAAGTAGCAGGACACAGCTT
GGGCTATGGCTTTGTGAACTACGTGACCGCGAAGGATGCAGAGAGAGCGATCAACACGCTGAACGGCTTG
AGGCTCCAGTCAAAAACCATTAAGGTGTCGTATGCTCGCCCGAGCTCAGAGGTGATCAAAGACGCCAACT
TGTACATCAGCGGGCTCCCGCGGACCATGACCCAGAAGGACGTAGAAGACATGTTCTCTCGGTTTGGGCG
GATCATCAACTCGCGGGTCCTCGTGGATCAGACTACAGGTTTGTCCAGAGGGGTTGCGTTTATCCGGTTT
GACAAACGGTCGGAGGCAGAAGAGGCAATTACCAGTTTCAATGGTCATAAACCCCCAGGTTCCTCTGAGC
CCATCACAGTGAAGTTTGCAGCCAACCCCAACCAGAACAAAAACGTGGCACTCCTCTCGCAGCTGTACCA
CTCGCCAGCGCGACGGTTCGGAGGCCCCGTTCACCACCAGGCGCAGAGATTCAGGTTCTCCCCCATGGGC
GTCGATCACATGAGCGGGCTCTCTGGCGTCAACGTGCCAGGAAACGCCTCCTCCGGCTGGTGCATTTTCA
TCTACAACCTGGGGCAGGATGCCGACGAGGGGATCCTCTGGCAGATGTTTGGGCCGTTTGGTGCCGTCAC
CAATGTGAAAGTGATCCGCGACTTCAACACCAACAAGTGCAAAGGGTTTGGCTTTGTGACCATGACAAAC
TATGAAGAAGCCGCGATGGCCATAGCCAGCCTGAACGGCTACCGCCTGGGGGACAAAATCTTACAGGTTT
CCTTCAAAACCAACAAGTCCCACAAATAAGCGGCCGCACTCGAGATATCTAGACCCAGCTTTCTTGTACA
AAGTGGTTGATCGCGTGCATGCGACGTCATAGCTCTCTCCCTATAGTGAGTCGTATTATAAGCTAGGCAC
TGGCCGTCGTTTTACAACGTCGTGACTGGGAAAACTGCTAGCTTGGGATCTTTGTGAAGGAACCTTACTT
CTGTGGTGTGACATAATTGGACAAACTACCTACAGAGATTTAAAGCTCTAAGGTAAATATAAAATTTTTA
AGTGTATAATGTGTTAAACTAGCTGCATATGCTTGCTGCTTGAGAGTTTTGCTTACTGAGTATGATTTAT
GAAAATATTATACACAGGAGCTAGTGATTCTAATTGTTTGTGTATTTTAGATTCACAGTCCCAAGGCTCA
TTTCAGGCCCCTCAGTCCTCACAGTCTGTTCATGATCATAATCAGCCATACCACATTTGTAGAGGTTTTA
CTTGCTTTAAAAAACCTCCCACACCTCCCCCTGAACCTGAAACATAAAATGAATGCAATTGTTGTTGTTA
ACTTGTTTATTGCAGCTTATAATGGTTACAAATAAAGCAATAGCATCACAAATTTCACAAATAAAGCATT
TTTTTCACTGCATTCTAGTTGTGGTTTGTCCAAACTCATCAATGTATCTTATCATGTCTGGATCGATCCT
GCATTAATGAATCGGCCAACGCGCGGGGAGAGGCGGTTTGCGTATTGGCTGGCGTAATAGCGAAGAGGCC
CGCACCGATCGCCCTTCCCAACAGTTGCGCAGCCTGAATGGCGAATGGG
[124 nt withheld, positions 2500-2623]
C
[91 nt withheld, positions 2625-2715]
A
[49 nt withheld, positions 2717-2765]
CCTTTGACGTTGGAGTCCACGTTCTTT
[37 nt withheld, positions 2793-2829]
ACCCTATCTCGGTCTATTCTTTTGATTTATAAGGGATTTTGCCGATTTCGGCCTATTGGTTAAAAAATGA
GCTGATTTAACAAATATTTAACGCGAATTTTAACAAAATATTAACGTTTACAATTTCGCCTGATGCGGTA
TTTTCTCCTTACGCATCTGTGCGGTATTTCACACCGCATACGCGGATCTGCGCAGCACCATGGCCTGAAA
TAACCTCTGAAAGAGGAACTTGGTTAGGTACCTTCTGAGGCGGAAAGAACCAGCTGTGGAATGTGTGTCA
GTTAGGGTGTGGAAAGTCCCCAGGCTCCCCAGCAGGCAGAAGTATGCAAAGCATGCATCTCAATTAGTCA
GCAACCAGGTGTGGAAAGTCCCCAGGCTCCCCAGCAGGCAGAAGTATGCAAAGCATGCATCTCAATTAGT
CAGCAACCATAGTCCCGCCCCTAACTCCGCCCATCCCGCCCCTAACTCCGCCCAGTTCCGCCCATTCTCC
GCCCCATGGCTGACTAATTTTTTTTATTTATGCAGAGGCCGAGGCCGCCTCGGCCTCTGAGCTATTCCAG
AAGTAGTGAGGAGGCTTTTTTGGAGGCCTAGGCTTTTGCAAAAAGCTTGATTCTTCTGACACAACAGTCT
CGAACTTAAGGCTAGAGCCACCATGATTGAACAAGATGGATTGCACGCAGGTTCTCCGGCCGCTTGGGTG
GAGAGGCTATTCGGCTATGACTGGGCACAACAGACAATCGGCTGCTCTGATGCCGCCGTGTTCCGGCTGT
CAGCGCAGGGGCGCCCGGTTCTTTTTGTCAAGACCGACCTGTCCGGTGCCCTGAATGAACTGCAGGACGA
GGCAGCGCGGCTATCGTGGCTGGCCACGACGGGCGTTCCTTGCGCAGCTGTGCTCGACGTTGTCACTGAA
GCGGGAAGGGACTGGCTGCTATTGGGCGAAGTGCCGGGGCAGGATCTCCTGTCATCTCACCTTGCTCCTG
CCGAGAAAGTATCCATCATGGCTGATGCAATGCGGCGGCTGCATACGCTTGATCCGGCTACCTGCCCATT
CGACCACCAAGCGAAACATCGCATCGAGCGAGCACGTACTCGGATGGAAGCCGGTCTTGTCGATCAGGAT
GATCTGGACGAAGAGCATCAGGGGCTCGCGCCAGCCGAACTGTTCGCCAGGCTCAAGGCGCGCATGCCCG
ACGGCGAGGATCTCGTCGTGACCCATGGCGATGCCTGCTTGCCGAATATCATGGTGGAAAATGGCCGCTT
TTCTGGATTCATCGACTGTGGCCGGCTGGGTGTGGCGGACCGCTATCAGGACATAGCGTTGGCTACCCGT
GATATTGCTGAAGAGCTTGGCGGCGAATGGGCTGACCGCTTCCTCGTGCTTTACGGTATCGCCGCTCCCG
ATTCGCAGCGCATCGCCTTCTATCGCCTTCTTGACGAGTTCTTCTGAGCGGGACTCTGGGGTTCGAAATG
ACCGACCAAGCGACGCCCAACCTGCCATCACGATGGCCGCAATAAAATATCTTTATTTTCATTACATCTG
TGTGTTGGTTTTTTGTGTGAATCGATAGCGATAAGGATCCGCGTATGGTGCACTCTCAGTACAATCTGCT
CTGATGCCGCATAGTTAAGCCAGCCCCGACACCCGCCAACACCCGCTGACGCGCCCTGACGGGCTTGTCT
GCTCCCGGCATCCGCTTACAGACAAGCTGTGACCGTCTCCGGGAGCTGCATGTGTCAGAGGTTTTCACCG
TCATCACCGAAACGCGCGAGACGAAAGGGCCTCGTGATACGCCTATTTTTATAGGTTAATGTCATGATAA
TAATGGTTTCTTAGACGTCAGGTGGCACTTTTCGGGGAAATGTGCGCGGAACCCCTATTTGTTTATTTTT
CTAAATACATTCAAATATGTATCCGCTCATGAGACAATAACCCTGATAAATGCTTCAATAATATTGAAAA
AGGAAGAGTATGAGTATTCAACATTTCCGTGTCGCCCTTATTCCCTTTTTTGCGGCATTTTGCCTTCCTG
TTTTTGCTCACCCAGAAACGCTGGTGAAAGTAAAAGATGCTGAAGATCAGTTGGGTGCACGAGTGGGTTA
CATCGAACTGGATCTCAACAGCGGTAAGATCCTTGAGAGTTTTCGCCCCGAAGAACGTTTTCCAATGATG
AGCACTTTTAAAGTTCTGCTATGTGGCGCGGTATTATCCCGTATTGACGCCGGGCAAGAGCAACTCGGTC
GCCGCATACACTATTCTCAGAATGACTTGGTTGAGTACTCACCAGTCACAGAAAAGCATCTTACGGATGG
CATGACAGTAAGAGAATTATGCAGTGCTGCCATAACCATGAGTGATAACACTGCGGCCAACTTACTTCTG
ACAACGATCGGAGGACCGAAGGAGCTAACCGCTTTTTTGCACAACATGGGGGATCATGTAACTCGCCTTG
ATCGTTGGGAACCGGAGCTGAATGAAGCCATACCAAACGACGAGCGTGACACCACGATGCCTGTAGCAAT
GGCAACAACGTTGCGCAAACTATTAACTGGCGAACTACTTACTCTAGCTTCCCGGCAACAATTAATAGAC
TGGATGGAGGCGGATAAAGTTGCAGGACCACTTCTGCGCTCGGCCCTTCCGGCTGGCTGGTTTATTGCTG
ATAAATCTGGAGCCGGTGAGCGTGGGTCTCGCGGTATCATTGCAGCACTGGGGCCAGATGGTAAGCCCTC
CCGTATCGTAGTTATCTACACGACGGGGAGTCAGGCAACTATGGATGAACGAAATAGACAGATCGCTGAG
ATAGGTGCCTCACTGATTAAGCATTGGTAACTGTCAGACCAAGTTTACTCATATATACTTTAGATTGATT
TAAAACTTCATTTTTAATTTAAAAGGATCTAGGTGAAGATCCTTTTTGATAATCTCATGACCAAAATCCC
TTAACGTGAGTTTTCGTTCCACTGAGCGTCAGACCCCGTAGAAAAGATCAAAGGATCTTCTTGAGATCCT
TTTTTTCTGCGCGTAATCTGCTGCTTGCAAACAAAAAAACCACCGCTACCAGCGGTGGTTTGTTTGCCGG
ATCAAGAGCTACCAACTCTTTTTCCGAAGGTAACTGGCTTCAGCAGAGCGCAGATACCAAATACTGTCCT
TCTAGTGTAGCCGTAGTTAGGCCACCACTTCAAGAACTCTGTAGCACCGCCTACATACCTCGCTCTGCTA
ATCCTGTTACCAGTGGCTGCTGCCAGTGGCGATAAGTCGTGTCTTACCGGGTTGGACTCAAGACGATAGT
TACCGGATAAGGCGCAGCGGTCGGGCTGAACGGGGGGTTCGTGCACACAGCCCAGCTTGGAGCGAACGAC
CTACACCGAACTGAGATACCTACAGCGTGAGCATTGAGAAAGCGCCACGCTTCCCGAAGGGAGAAAGGCG
GACAGGTATCCGGTAAGCGGCAGGGTCGGAACAGGAGAGCGCACGAGGGAGCTTCCAGGGGGAAACGCCT
GGTATCTTTATAGTCCTGTCGGGTTTCGCCACCTCTGACTTGAGCGTCGATTTTTGTGATGCTCGTCAGG
GGGGCGGAGCCTATGGAAAAACGCCAGCAACGCGGCCTTTTTACGGTTCCTGGCCTTTTGCTGGCCTTTT
GCTCACATGTTCTTTCCTGCGTTATCCCCTGATTCTGTGGATAACCGTATTACCGCCTTTGAGTGAGCTG
ATACCGCTCGCCGCAGCCGAACGACCGAGCGCAGCGAGTCAGTGAGCGAGGAAGCGGAAGAGCGCCCAAT
ACGCAAACCGCCTCTCCCCGCGCGTTGGCCGATTCATTAATGCAGAGCTTGCAATTCGCGCGTTTTTCAA
TATTATTGAAGCATTTATCAGGGTTATTGTCTCATGAGCGGATACATATTTGAATGTATTTAGAAAAATA
AACAAATAGGGGTTCCGCGCACATTTCCCCGAAAAGTGCCACCTGACGTCTAAGAAACCATTATTATCAT
GACATTAACCTATAAAAATAGGCGTAGTACGAGGCCCTTTCACT
