>Addgene plasmid #19880 | pDESTmycELAVL1 | addgene partial sequence | sequence record 25673 | 19880 with CMV-F
AGCTCGTTTAGTGAACCGTCAGATCGCCTGGAGACGCCATCCACGCTGTTTTGACCTCCATAGAAGACAC
CGGGACCGATCCAGCCTCCGGACTCTAGCCTAGGCCGCGGTACCACCATGGAACAAAAACTTATTTCTGA
AGAAGATCTGTCTAGATCAACAAGTTTGTACAAAAAAGCAGGCTCCACCATGGGAACCAATTCAGTCGAC
ATGTCTAATGGTTATGAAGACCACATGGCCGAAGACTGCAGGGGTGACATCGGGAGAACGAATTTGATCG
TCAACTACCTCCCTCAGAACATGACCCAGGATGAGTTACGAAGCCTGTTCAGCAGCATTGGTGAAGTTGA
ATCTGCAAAACTTATTCGGGATAAAGTAGCAGGACACAGCTTGGGCTATGGCTTTGTGAACTACGTGACC
GCGAAGGATGCAGAGAGAGCGATCAACACGCTGAACGGCTTGAGGCTCCAGTCAAAAACCATTAAGGTGT
CGTATGCTCGCCCGAGCTCAGAGGTGATCAAAGACGCCAACTTGTACATCAGCGGGCTCCCGCGGACCAT
GACCCAGAAGGACGTAGAAGACATGTTCTCTCGGTTTGGGCGGATCATCAAC
